Addgene plasmid #109408: pBbS8k-RFP_K102E
Purpose: RepA Mutant
Depositing lab: Jay Keasling. Depositing organization: Lawrence Berkeley National Laboratory. Publication: Isolation and characterization of novel mutations in the pSC101 origin that increase copy number. Thompson MG, Sedaghatian N, Barajas JF, Wehrs M, Bailey CB, Kaplan N, Hillson NJ, Mukhopadhyay A, Keasling JD. Sci Rep. 2018 Jan 25;8(1):1590. doi: 10.1038/s41598-018-20016-w. PubMed 29371642.
Backbone
  Vector backbone: pSC101
  Vector type: Bacterial Expression
Growth in bacteria
  Bacterial resistance: Kanamycin, 50 μg/mL
  Growth temperature: 37°C
  Growth strain: DH10b
  Copy number: High Copy
Gene/Insert
  Gene/Insert name: repA
  Species: Synthetic
  Mutation: K102E repA mutation to increase copy number
  Tag / fusion protein: RFP (N terminal on backbone)
  Cloning method: Gibson Cloning
Terms and licenses: Academic/Nonprofit Terms; Industry Terms: Not Available to Industry
How to cite: pBbS8k-RFP_K102E was a gift from Jay Keasling (Addgene plasmid # 109408 ; http://n2t.net/addgene:109408 ; RRID:Addgene_109408)
