[The description below was written by a language model from this plasmid's Addgene catalogue record and pLannotate feature annotations shown in this document.]
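Description:
pBbS8k-RFP_K102E is a 5,368-nt bacterial expression plasmid built on the pSC101 replicon and carrying a copy-number-raising mutation in the replication initiator gene. Replication depends on the pSC101 origin together with the adjacent Rep101/RepA coding sequence, which the origin requires in order to fire. In this construct repA carries a K102E substitution. Wild-type pSC101 is a low-copy origin, but the record lists this variant as high copy and states that the mutation was introduced to increase copy number. Selection is by kanamycin, conferred by the neo (nptII) aminoglycoside phosphotransferase gene. This gene is followed by a lambda t0 terminator and flanked by a short remnant of the Tn5 transposase coding region, which is presumably a non-functional leftover from the source of the resistance cassette.

The expression cassette is an arabinose-inducible reporter module. araC is transcribed divergently from the araBAD promoter, which drives mRFP1, a monomeric red fluorescent derivative of DsRed. Transcription of mRFP1 is stopped by tandem rrnB T1 and T7Te terminators. AraC represses the promoter in the absence of L-arabinose and activates it when the sugar is present. The catalogue entry lists RFP as an N-terminal tag on the backbone. However, the feature table shows mRFP1 as a separate open reading frame on the opposite strand from repA and well removed from it, so it appears to act as an independent reporter rather than as a fusion to RepA.

The stated purpose is simply "RepA mutant". The construct belongs to a study that isolated and characterised pSC101 origin mutations that increase copy number, and in that setting RFP output plausibly serves as a readout of plasmid dosage. The mutation was introduced by Gibson cloning.
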