Features (pLannotate 1.2.2; 10 found; start..end, strand, type, name):
    354..576     -  rep_origin     pSC101 ori: low-copy replication origin that requires the Rep101 protein
   1068..1162    -  terminator     lambda t0 terminator: transcription terminator from phage lambda
   1196..1987    -  CDS            neo: KKA2_KLEPN - Also known as kan, nptII. Experimental evidence at protein level: Swiss-Prot protein existence level 1. Resistance to kanamycin, neomycin, paromomycin, ribostamycin, butirosin and gentamicin B. From Klebsiella pneumoniae.
   2019..2123    -  CDS            tnpA (fragment): TN5P_ECOLX - Also known as tnp. Experimental evidence at protein level: Swiss-Prot protein existence level 1. Mediates transposition of transposon Tn5 by a 'cut and paste' mechanism. First, the monomeric transposase binds the 19 bp inverted DNA repeats flanking the transposon. Then, dimerization of the DNA- bound transposase creates a synaptic DNA complex. After nicking of the first DNA strand, excision of the transposon proceeds through a series of intermediates. The transposase then mediates the insertion of the transposon at a new site by strand transfer. The activity of the wild- type tran
   2130..3008    -  CDS            araC: L-arabinose regulatory protein; araC
   3035..3319    +  promoter       araBAD promoter: araBAD; promoter of the L-arabinose operon of E. coli; the araC regulatory gene is transcribed in the opposite direction (Guzman et al., 1995)
   3369..4046    +  CDS            mRFP1: monomeric derivative of DsRed (Campbell et al., 2002)
   4079..4150    +  terminator     rrnB T1 terminator: transcription terminator T1 from the E. coli rrnB gene
   4166..4193    +  terminator     T7Te terminator: phage T7 early transcription terminator
   4724..306     -  CDS            Rep101 (across the origin): RepA protein needed for replication with the pSC101 origin; rep101
>Addgene plasmid #109408 | pBbS8k-RFP_K102E | addgene full sequence | sequence record 212801 | Addgene NGS Result
CTCGGCATAGTTTGTCCACTGGAAAATCTCAAAGCCTTTAACCAAAGGATTCCTGATTTCCACAGTTCTC
GTCATCAGCTCTCTGGTTGCTTTAGCTAATACACCATAAGCATTTTCCCTACTGATGTTCATCATCTGAG
CGTATTGGTTATAAGTGAACGATACCGTCCGTTCTTTCCTTGTAGGGTTTTCAATCGTGGGGTTGAGTAG
TGCCACACAGCATAAAATTAGCTTGGTTTCATGCTCCGTTAAGTCATAGCGACTAATCGCTAGTTCATTT
GCTTTGAAAACAACTAATTCAGACATACATCTCAATTGGTCTAGGTGATTTTAATCACTATACCAATTGA
GATGGGCTAGTCAATGATAATTACTAGTCCTTTTCCCGGGTGATCTGGGTATCTGTAAATTCTGCTAGAC
CTTTGCTGGAAAACTTGTAAATTCTGCTAGACCCTCTGTAAATTCCGCTAGACCTTTGTGTGTTTTTTTT
GTTTATATTCAAGTGGTTATAATTTATAGAATAAAGAAAGAATAAAAAAAGATAAAAAGAATAGATCCCA
GCCCTGTGTATAACTCACTACTTTAGTCAGTTCCGCAGTATTACAAAAGGATGTCGCAAACGCTGTTTGC
TCCTCTACAAAACAGACCTTAAAACCCTAAAGGCTTAAGTAGCACCCTCGCAAGCTCGGGCAAATCGCTG
AATATTCCTTTTGTCTCCGACCATCAGGCACCTGAGTCGCTGTCTTTTTCGTGACATTCAGTTCGCTGCG
CTCACGGCTCTGGCAGTGAATGGGGGTAAATGGCACTACAGGCGCCTTTTATGGATTCATGCAAGGAAAC
TACCCATAATACAAGAAAAGCCCGTCACGGGCTTCTCAGGGCGTTTTATGGCGGGTCTGCTATGTGGTGC
TATCTGACTTTTTGCTGTTCAGCAGTTCCTGCCCTCTGATTTTCCAGTCTGACCACTTCGGATTATCCCG
TGACAGGTCATTCAGACTGGCTAATGCACCCAGTAAGGCAGCGGTATCATCAACAGGCTTACCCGTCTTA
CTGTCCCTAGTGCTTGGATTCTCACCAATAAAAAACGCCCGGCGGCAACCGAGCGTTCTGAACAAATCCA
GATGGAGTTCTGAGGTCATTACTGGATCTATCAACAGGAGTCCAAGCGAGCTCTCGAACCCCAGAGTCCC
GCTCAGAAGAACTCGTCAAGAAGGCGATAGAAGGCGATGCGCTGCGAATCGGGAGCGGCGATACCGTAAA
GCACGAGGAAGCGGTCAGCCCATTCGCCGCCAAGCTCTTCAGCAATATCACGGGTAGCCAACGCTATGTC
CTGATAGCGGTCCGCCACACCCAGCCGGCCACAGTCGATGAATCCAGAAAAGCGGCCATTTTCCACCATG
ATATTCGGCAAGCAGGCATCGCCATGGGTCACGACGAGATCCTCGCCGTCGGGCATGCGCGCCTTGAGCC
TGGCGAACAGTTCGGCTGGCGCGAGCCCCTGATGCTCTTCGTCCAGATCATCCTGATCGACAAGACCGGC
TTCCATCCGAGTACGTGCTCGCTCGATGCGATGTTTCGCTTGGTGGTCGAATGGGCAGGTAGCCGGATCA
AGCGTATGCAGCCGCCGCATTGCATCAGCCATGATGGATACTTTCTCGGCAGGAGCAAGGTGAGATGACA
GGAGATCCTGCCCCGGCACTTCGCCCAATAGCAGCCAGTCCCTTCCCGCTTCAGTGACAACGTCGAGCAC
AGCTGCGCAAGGAACGCCCGTCGTGGCCAGCCACGATAGCCGCGCTGCCTCGTCCTGCAGTTCATTCAGG
GCACCGGACAGGTCGGTCTTGACAAAAAGAACCGGGCGCCCCTGCGCTGACAGCCGGAACACGGCGGCAT
CAGAGCAGCCGATTGTCTGTTGTGCCCAGTCATAGCCGAATAGCCTCTCCACCCAAGCGGCCGGAGAACC
TGCGTGCAATCCATCTTGTTCAATCATGCGAAACGATCCTCATCCTGTCTCTTGATCAGATCATGATCCC
CTGCGCCATCAGATCCTTGGCGGCAAGAAAGCCATCCAGTTTACTTTGCAGGGCTTCCCAACCTTACCAG
AGGGCGCCCCAGCTGGCAATTCCGACGTCTTATGACAACTTGACGGCTACATCATTCACTTTTTCTTCAC
AACCGGCACGGAACTCGCTCGGGCTGGCCCCGGTGCATTTTTTAAATACCCGCGAGAAATAGAGTTGATC
GTCAAAACCAACATTGCGACCGACGGTGGCGATAGGCATCCGGGTGGTGCTCAAAAGCAGCTTCGCCTGG
CTGATACGTTGGTCCTCGCGCCAGCTTAAGACGCTAATCCCTAACTGCTGGCGGAAAAGATGTGACAGAC
GCGACGGCGACAAGCAAACATGCTGTGCGACGCTGGCGATATCAAAATTGCTGTCTGCCAGGTGATCGCT
GATGTACTGACAAGCCTCGCGTACCCGATTATCCATCGGTGGATGGAGCGACTCGTTAATCGCTTCCATG
CGCCGCAGTAACAATTGCTCAAGCAGATTTATCGCCAGCAGCTCCGAATAGCGCCCTTCCCCTTGCCCGG
CGTTAATGATTTGCCCAAACAGGTCGCTGAAATGCGGCTGGTGCGCTTCATCCGGGCGAAAGAACCCCGT
ATTGGCAAATATTGACGGCCAGTTAAGCCATTCATGCCAGTAGGCGCGCGGACGAAAGTAAACCCACTGG
TGATACCATTCGCGAGCCTCCGGATGACGACCGTAGTGATGAATCTCTCCTGGCGGGAACAGCAAAATAT
CACCCGGTCGGCAAACAAATTCTCGTCCCTGATTTTTCACCACCCCCTGACCGCGAATGGTGAGATTGAG
AATATAACCTTTCATTCCCAGCGGTCGGTCGATAAAAAAATCGAGATAACCGTTGGCCTCAATCGGCGTT
AAACCCGCCACCAGATGGGCATTAAACGAGTATCCCGGCAGCAGGGGATCATTTTGCGCTTCAGCCATAC
TTTTCATACTCCCGCCATTCAGAGAAGAAACCAATTGTCCATATTGCATCAGACATTGCCGTCACTGCGT
CTTTTACTGGCTCTTCTCGCTAACCAAACCGGTAACCCCGCTTATTAAAAGCATTCTGTAACAAAGCGGG
ACCAAAGCCATGACAAAAACGCGTAACAAAAGTGTCTATAATCACGGCAGAAAAGTCCACATTGATTATT
TGCACGGCGTCACACTTTGCTATGCCATAGCATTTTTATCCATAAGATTAGCGGATTCTACCTGACGCTT
TTTATCGCAACTCTCTACTGTTTCTCCATACCCGTTTTTTTGGGAATTCAAAAGATCTTTTAAGAAGGAG
ATATACATATGGCGAGTAGCGAAGACGTTATCAAAGAGTTCATGCGTTTCAAAGTTCGTATGGAAGGTTC
CGTTAACGGTCACGAGTTCGAAATCGAAGGTGAAGGTGAAGGTCGTCCGTACGAAGGTACCCAGACCGCT
AAACTGAAAGTTACCAAAGGTGGTCCGCTGCCGTTCGCTTGGGACATCCTGTCCCCGCAGTTCCAGTACG
GTTCCAAAGCTTACGTTAAACACCCGGCTGACATCCCGGACTACCTGAAACTGTCCTTCCCGGAAGGTTT
CAAATGGGAACGTGTTATGAACTTCGAAGACGGTGGTGTTGTTACCGTTACCCAGGACTCCTCCCTGCAA
GACGGTGAGTTCATCTACAAAGTTAAACTGCGTGGTACCAACTTCCCGTCCGACGGTCCGGTTATGCAGA
AAAAAACCATGGGTTGGGAAGCTTCCACCGAACGTATGTACCCGGAAGACGGTGCTCTGAAAGGTGAAAT
CAAAATGCGTCTGAAACTGAAAGACGGTGGTCACTACGACGCTGAAGTTAAAACCACCTACATGGCTAAA
AAACCGGTTCAGCTGCCGGGTGCTTACAAAACCGACATCAAACTGGACATCACCTCCCACAACGAAGACT
ACACCATCGTTGAACAGTACGAACGTGCTGAAGGTCGTCACTCCACCGGTGCTTAAGGATCCAAACTCGA
GTAAGGATCTCCAGGCATCAAATAAAACGAAAGGCTCAGTCGAAAGACTGGGCCTTTCGTTTTATCTGTT
GTTTGTCGGTGAACGCTCTCTACTAGAGTCACACTGGCTCACCTTCGGGTGGGCCTTTCTGCGTTTATAC
CTAGGGTACGGGTTTTGCTGCCCGCAAACGGGCTGTTCTGGTGTTGCTAGTTTGTTATCAGAATCGCAGA
TCCGGCTTCAGCCGGTTTGCCGGCTGAAAGCGCTATTTCTTCCAGAATTGCCATGATTTTTTCCCCACGG
GAGGCGTCACTGGCTCCCGTGTTGTCGGCAGCTTTGATTCGATAAGCAGCATCGCCTGTTTCAGGCTGTC
TATGTGTGACTGTTGAGCTGTAACAAGTTGTCTCAGGTGTTCAATTTCATGTTCTAGTTGCTTTGTTTTA
CTGGTTTCACCTGTTCTATTAGGTGTTACATGCTGTTCATCTGTTACATTGTCGATCTGTTCATGGTGAA
CAGCTTTGAATGCACCAAAAACTCGTAAAAGCTCTGATGTATCTATCTTTTTTACACCGTTTTCATCTGT
GCATATGGACAGTTTTCCCTTTGATATGTAACGGTGAACAGTTGTTCTACTTTTGTTTGTTAGTCTTGAT
GCTTCACTGATAGATACAAGAGCCATAAGAACCTCAGATCCTTCCGTATTTAGCCAGTATGTTCTCTAGT
GTGGTTCGTTGTTTTTGCGTGAGCCATGAGAACGAACCATTGAGATCATACTTACTTTGCATGTCACTCA
AAAATTTTGCCTCAAAACTGGTGAGCTGAATTTTTGCAGTTAAAGCATCGTGTAGTGTTTTTCTTAGTCC
GTTATGTAGGTAGGAATCTGATGTAATGGTTGTTGGTATTTTGTCACCATTCATTTTTATCTGGTTGTTC
TCAAGTTCGGTTACGAGATCCATTTGTCTATCTAGTTCAACTTGGAAAATCAACGTATCAGTCGGGCGGC
CTCGCTTATCAACCACCAATTTCATATTGCTGTAAGTGTTTAAATCTTTACTTATTGGTTTCAAAACCCA
TTGGTTAAGCCTTTTAAACTCATGGTAGTTATTTTCAAGCATTAACATGAACTTAAATTCATCAAGGCTA
ATCTCTATATTTGCCTTGTGAGTTTTCTTTTGTGTTAGTTCTTTTAATAACCACTCATAAATCCTCATAG
AGTATTTGTTTTCAAAAGACTTAACATGTTCCAGATTATATTTTATGAATTTTTTTAACTGGAAAAGATA
AGGCAATATCTCTTCACTAAAAACTAATTCTAATTTTTCGCTTGAGAA
